>Addgene plasmid #122274 | pGBDU-Atg17(I325A) | addgene full sequence | sequence record 240225 | Addgene NGS Result
ACGACAAAGACAGCACCAACAGATGTCGTTGTTCCAGAGCTGATGAGGGGTATCTCGAAGCACACGAAAC
TTTTTCCTTCCTTCATTCACGCACACTACTCTCTAATGAGCAACGGTATACGGCCTTCCTTCCAGTTACT
TGAATTTGAAATAAAAAAAAGTTTGCTGTCTTGCTATCAAGTATAAATAGACCTGCAATTATTAATCTTT
TGTTTCCTCGTCATTGTTCTCGTTCCCTTTCTTCCTTGTTTCTTTTTCTGCACAATATTTCAAGCTATAC
CAAGCATACAATCAACTCCAAGCTTGAAGCAAGCCTCCTGAAAGATGAAGCTACTGTCTTCTATCGAACA
AGCATGCGATATTTGCCGACTTAAAAAGCTCAAGTGCTCCAAAGAAAAACCGAAGTGCGCCAAGTGTCTG
AAGAACAACTGGGAGTGTCGCTACTCTCCCAAAACCAAAAGGTCTCCGCTGACTAGGGCACATCTGACAG
AAGTGGAATCAAGGCTAGAAAGACTGGAACAGCTATTTCTACTGATTTTTCCTCGAGAAGACCTTGACAT
GATTTTGAAAATGGATTCTTTACAGGATATAAAAGCATTGTTAACAGGATTATTTGTACAAGATAATGTG
AATAAAGATGCCGTCACAGATAGATTGGCTTCAGTGGAGACTGATATGCCTCTAACATTGAGACAGCATA
GAATAAGTGCGACATCATCATCGGAAGAGAGTAGTAACAAAGGTCAAAGACAGTTGACTGTATCGCCGGA
ATTCCCCGGGGGATCCATCGATAACGAAGCAGATGTTACAAAATTTGTTAATAATGCCAGGAAAACGCTG
ACCGATGCTCAACTTTTATGTTCAAGTGCTAATTTAAGGATTGTAGATATTAAGAAAAAATTGTCATCTT
GGCAGTTGAGTATTTCAAAACTCAATTTTCTAATAGTTGGCTTGAGACAGCAAGGAAAGTTTCTTTACAC
TATTTTAAAGGAAGGCATTGGGACAAAGCTAATCCAGAAACAATGGAATCAAGCTGTCTTAGTGGTCTTA
GTTGATGAGATGAAGTACTGGCAATATGAAATCACTTCTAAAGTACAAAGGTTGGATGGTATAGTAAATG
AATTGAGCATATCAGAAAAAGATGATACCGATCCCTCTAAACTAGGAGATTACATCTCGAGAGACAACGT
TAACTTATTGAATGACAAACTGAAAGAAGTGCCAGTAATTGAGCGTCAAATTGAAAACATTAAGCTTCAA
TACGAAAATATGGTCAGAAAAGTTAACAAAGAACTGATTGATACCAAGTTGACGGACGTAACTCAAAAAT
TCCAAAGTAAATTTGGTATAGATAACCTGATGGAAACAAATGTTGCAGAGCAGTTTAGCAGGGAACTAAC
GGACCTTGAAAAAGATTTAGCAGAGATAATGAATTCATTGACACAGCACTTTGATAAGACATTGCTGTTA
CAAGATAAAAAAATTGATAACGATGAACGTGAGGAGCTGTTTAAGGTGGTACAAGGCGACGACAAAGAAC
TATACAACATTTTCAAAACTCTGCATGAGGTAATTGATGACGTGGACAAAACAATTCTTAACTTGGGTCA
ATTTTTGCAGGCAAAAATAAAGGAAAAGACAGAACTACACAGCGAAGTTTCTGAAATAATAAACGATTTC
AATAGAAATTTGGAATATCTATTAATCTTTAAAGATATTTCCAATCTGATTGATAGCTTCAAAAATTCCT
GTACACAAGATGCTCAAACAACTAAGGAACTTTGTGAATTTTATGATAATTTTGAAGAAAGCTACGGTAA
CTTAGTTCTAGAAGCAAAGAGGAGAAAGGATGTGGCAAACAGAATGAAAACTATATTGAAAGATTGTGAA
AAGCAGTTGCAGAATTTAGATGCTCAGGACCAGGAAGAACGTCAGAATTTTATAGCGGAAAATGGAACTT
ATCTTCCTGAGACAATCTGGCCCGGTAAAATTGACGATTTTTCTTCCCTGTACACTTTAAATTACAACGT
GAAGAATCCTTAGAAAAAAGGAAAAAAAGGCTGCAGAGATCTATGAATCGTAGATACTGAAAAACCCCGC
AAGTTCACTTCAACTGTGCATCGTGCACCATCTCAATTTCTTTCATTTATACATCGTTTTGCCTTCTTTT
ATGTAACTATACTCCTCTAAGTTTCAATCTTGGCCATGTAACCTCTGATCTATAGAATTTTTTAAATGAC
TAGAATTAATGCCCATCTTTTTTTTGGACCTAAATTCTTCATGAAAATATATTACGAGGGCTTATTCAGA
AGCTTTGGACTTCTTCGCCAGAGGTTTGGTCAAGTCTCCAATCAAGGTTGTCGGCTTGTCTACCTTGCCA
GAAATTTACGAAAAGATGGAAAAGGGTCAAATCGTTGGTAGATACGTTGTTGACACTTCTAAATAAGCGA
ATTTCTTATGATTTATGATTTTTATTATTAAATAAGTTATAAAAAAAATAAGTGTATACAAATTTTAAAG
TGACTCTTAGGTTTTAAAACGAAAATTCTTATTCTTGAGTAACTCTTTCCTGTAGGTCAGGTTGCTTTCT
CAGGTATAGCATGAGGTCGCTCTTATTGACCACACCTCTACCGGCATGCCAGCTTTTCAATTCATCATTT
TTTTTTTATTCTTTTTTTTGATTTCGGTTTCCTTGAAATTTTTTTGATTCGGTAATCTCCGAACAGAAGG
AAGAACGAAGGAAGGAGCACAGACTTAGATTGGTATATATACGCATATGTAGTGTTGAAGAAACATGAAA
TTGCCCAGTATTCTTAACCCAACTGCACAGAACAAAAACCGGAAACGAAGATAAATCATGTCGAAAGCTA
CATATAAGGAACGTGCTGCTACTCATCCTAGTCCTGTTGCTGCCAAGCTATTTAATATCATGCACGAAAA
GCAAACAAACTTGTGTGCTTCATTGGATGTTCGTACCACCAAGGAATTACTGGAGTTAGTTGAAGCATTA
GGTCCCAAAATTTGTTTACTAAAAACACATGTGGATATCTTGACTGATTTTTCCATGGAGGGCACAGTTA
AGCCGCTAAAGGCATTATCCGCCAAGTACAATTTTTTACTCTTCGAAGACAGAAAATTTGCTGACATTGG
TAATACAGTCAAATTGCAGTACTCTGCGGGTGTATACAGAATAGCAGAATGGGCAGACATTACGAATGCA
CACGGTGTGGTGGGCCCAGGTATTGTTAGCGGTTTGAAGCAGGCGGCAGAAGAAGTAACAAAGGAACCTA
GAGGCCTTTTGATGTTAGCAGAATTGTCATGCAAGGGCTCCCTATCTACTGGAGAATATACTAAGGGTAC
TGTTGACATTGCGAAGAGCGACAAAGATTTTGTTATCGGCTTTATTGCTCAAAGAGACATGGGTGGAAGA
GATGAAGGTTACGATTGGTTGATTATGACACCCGGTGTGGGTTTAGATGACAAGGGAGACGCATTGGGTC
AACAGTATAGAACCGTGGATGATGTGGTCTCTACAGGATCTGACATTATTATTGTTGGAAGAGGACTATT
TGCAAAGGGAAGGGATGCTAAGGTAGAGGGTGAACGTTACAGAAAAGCAGGCTGGGAAGCATATTTGAGA
AGATGCGGCCAGCAAAACTAAAAAACTGTATTATAAGTAAATGCATGTATACTAAACTCACAAATTAGAG
CTTCAATTTAATTATATCAGTTATTACCCCTGCATTAATGAATCGGCCAACGCGCGGGGAGAGGCGGTTT
GCGTATTGGGCGCTCTTCCGCTTCCTCGCTCACTGACTCGCTGCGCTCGGTCGTTCGGCTGCGGCGAGCG
GTATCAGCTCACTCAAAGGCGGTAATACGGTTATCCACAGAATCAGGGGATAACGCAGGAAAGAACATGT
GAGCAAAAGGCCAGCAAAAGGCCAGGAACCGTAAAAAGGCCGCGTTGCTGGCGTTTTTCCATAGGCTCCG
CCCCCCTGACGAGCATCACAAAAATCGACGCTCAAGTCAGAGGTGGCGAAACCCGACAGGACTATAAAGA
TACCAGGCGTTTCCCCCTGGAAGCTCCCTCGTGCGCTCTCCTGTTCCGACCCTGCCGCTTACCGGATACC
TGTCCGCCTTTCTCCCTTCGGGAAGCGTGGCGCTTTCTCATAGCTCACGCTGTAGGTATCTCAGTTCGGT
GTAGGTCGTTCGCTCCAAGCTGGGCTGTGTGCACGAACCCCCCGTTCAGCCCGACCGCTGCGCCTTATCC
GGTAACTATCGTCTTGAGTCCAACCCGGTAAGACACGACTTATCGCCACTGGCAGCAGCCACTGGTAACA
GGATTAGCAGAGCGAGGTATGTAGGCGGTGCTACAGAGTTCTTGAAGTGGTGGCCTAACTACGGCTACAC
TAGAAGAACAGTATTTGGTATCTGCGCTCTGCTGAAGCCAGTTACCTTCGGAAAAAGAGTTGGTAGCTCT
TGATCCGGCAAACAAACCACCGCTGGTAGCGGTGGTTTTTTTGTTTGCAAGCAGCAGATTACGCGCAGAA
AAAAAGGATCTCAAGAAGATCCTTTGATCTTTTCTACGGGGTCTGACGCTCAGTGGAACGAAAACTCACG
TTAAGGGATTTTGGTCATGAGATTATCAAAAAGGATCTTCACCTAGATCCTTTTAAATTAAAAATGAAGT
TTTAAATCAATCTAAAGTATATATGAGTAAACTTGGTCTGACAGTTACCAATGCTTAATCAGTGAGGCAC
CTATCTCAGCGATCTGTCTATTTCGTTCATCCATAGTTGCCTGACTCCCCGTCGTGTAGATAACTACGAT
ACGGGAGGGCTTACCATCTGGCCCCAGTGCTGCAATGATACCGCGAGACCCACGCTCACCGGCTCCAGAT
TTATCAGCAATAAACCAGCCAGCCGGAAGGGCCGAGCGCAGAAGTGGTCCTGCAACTTTATCCGCCTCCA
TCCAGTCTATTAATTGTTGCCGGGAAGCTAGAGTAAGTAGTTCGCCAGTTAATAGTTTGCGCAACGTTGT
TGCCATTGCTACAGGCATCGTGGTGTCACGCTCGTCGTTTGGTATGGCTTCATTCAGCTCCGGTTCCCAA
CGATCAAGGCGAGTTACATGATCCCCCATGTTGTGCAAAAAAGCGGTTAGCTCCTTCGGTCCTCCGATCG
TTGTCAGAAGTAAGTTGGCCGCAGTGTTATCACTCATGGTTATGGCAGCACTGCATAATTCTCTTACTGT
CATGCCATCCGTAAGATGCTTTTCTGTGACTGGTGAGTACTCAACCAAGTCATTCTGAGAATAGTGTATG
CGGCGACCGAGTTGCTCTTGCCCGGCGTCAATACGGGATAATACCGCGCCACATAGCAGAACTTTAAAAG
TGCTCATCATTGGAAAACGTTCTTCGGGGCGAAAACTCTCAAGGATCTTACCGCTGTTGAGATCCAGTTC
GATGTAACCCACTCGTGCACCCAACTGATCTTCAGCATCTTTTACTTTCACCAGCGTTTCTGGGTGAGCA
AAAACAGGAAGGCAAAATGCCGCAAAAAAGGGAATAAGGGCGACACGGAAATGTTGAATACTCATACTCT
TCCTTTTTCAATATTATTGAAGCATTTATCAGGGTTATTGTCTCATGAGCGGATACATATTTGAATGTAT
TTAGAAAAATAAACAAATAGGGGTTCCGCGCACATTTCCCCGAAAAGTGCCACCTGACGTCTAAGAAACC
ATTATTATCATGACATTAACCTATAAAAATAGGCGTATCACGAGGCCCTTTCGTCTCGCGCGTTTCGGTG
ATGACGGTGAAAACCTCTGACACATGCAGCTCCCGGAGACGGTCACAGCTTGTCTGTAAGCGGATGCCGG
GAGCAGACAAGCCCGTCAGGGCGCGTCAGCGGGTGTTGGCGGGTGTCGGGGCTGGCTTAACTATGCGGCA
TCAGAGCAGATTGTACTGAGAGTGCACCATAACGCATTTAAGCATAAACACGCACTATGCCGTTCTTCTC
ATGTATATATATATACAGGCAACACGCAGATATAGGTGCGACGTGAACAGTGAGCTGTATGTGCGCAGCT
CGCGTTGCATTTTCGGAAGCGCTCGTTTTCGGAAACGCTTTGAAGTTCCTATTCCGAAGTTCCTATTCTC
TAGCTAGAAAGTATAGGAACTTCAGAGCGCTTTTGAAAACCAAAAGCGCTCTGAAGACGCACTTTCAAAA
AACCAAAAACGCACCGGACTGTAACGAGCTACTAAAATATTGCGAATACCGCTTCCACAAACATTGCTCA
AAAGTATCTCTTTGCTATATATCTCTGTGCTATATCCCTATATAACCTACCCATCCACCTTTCGCTCCTT
GAACTTGCATCTAAACTCGACCTCTACATTTTTTATGTTTATCTCTAGTATTACTCTTTAGACAAAAAAA
TTGTAGTAAGAACTATTCATAGAGTGAATCGAAAACAATACGAAAATGTAAACATTTCCTATACGTAGTA
TATAGAGACAAAATAGAAGAAACCGTTCATAATTTTCTGACCAATGAAGAATCATCAACGCTATCACTTT
CTGTTCACAAAGTATGCGCAATCCACATCGGTATAGAATATAATCGGGGATGCCTTTATCTTGAAAAAAT
GCACCCGCAGCTTCGCTAGTAATCAGTAAACGCGGGAAGTGGAGTCAGGCTTTTTTTATGGAAGAGAAAA
TAGACACCAAAGTAGCCTTCTTCTAACCTTAACGGACCTACAGTGCAAAAAGTTATCAAGAGACTGCATT
ATAGAGCGCACAAAGGAGAAAAAAAGTAATCTAAGATGCTTTGTTAGAAAAATAGCGCTCTCGGGATGCA
TTTTTGTAGAACAAAAAAGAAGTATAGATTCTTTGTTGGTAAAATAGCGCTCTCGCGTTGCATTTCTGTT
CTGTAAAAATGCAGCTCAGATTCTTTGTTTGAAAAATTAGCGCTCTCGCGTTGCATTTTTGTTTTACAAA
AATGAAGCACAGATTCTTCGTTGGTAAAATAGCGCTTTCGCGTTGCATTTCTGTTCTGTAAAAATGCAGC
TCAGATTCTTTGTTTGAAAAATTAGCGCTCTCGCGTTGCATTTTTGTTCTACAAAATGAAGCACAGATGC
TTCGTTGCTTGCATGCAACTTCTTTTCTTTTTTTTTCTTTTCTCTCTCCCCCGTTGTTGTCTCACCATAT
CCGCAATGACAAAAAAATGATGGAAGACACTAAAGGAAAAAATTA
Features (pLannotate 1.2.2; 14 found; start..end, strand, type, name):
    325..765     +  CDS            GAL4 DNA binding domain: DNA binding domain of the GAL4 transcriptional activator; Saccharomyces cerevisiae GAL4 (truncated)
    793..2040    +  CDS            ATG17: ATG17_YEAST - Also known as APG17. Experimental evidence at protein level: Swiss-Prot protein existence level 1. Autophagy-specific protein that functions with ATG13, ATG29, and CIS1/ATG31 in response to autophagy-inducing signals as a scaffold to recruit other ATG proteins to organize pre-autophagosomal structure (PAS) formation. Modulates the timing and magnitude of the autophagy response, such as the size of the sequestering vesicles, through interacting with and regulating ATG1 kinase activity. Plays particularly a role in pexophagy and nucleophagy. With ATG13, is required for ATG1 activat
   2309..2443    +  CDS            ADH1 (fragment): ADH1_YEAST - Also known as ADC1. Experimental evidence at protein level: Swiss-Prot protein existence level 1. This isozyme preferentially catalyzes the conversion of primary unbranched alcohols to their corresponding aldehydes. Also shows activity toward secondary alcohols. From Saccharomyces cerevisiae (strain ATCC 204508 / S288c) (Baker's yeast).
   2447..2634    +  terminator     ADH1 terminator: S. cerevisiae ADH1; transcription terminator for the S. cerevisiae alcohol dehydrogenase 1 (ADH1) gene
   2646..2857    +  promoter       URA3 promoter: S. cerevisiae URA3
   2858..3661    +  CDS            URA3: orotidine-5'-phosphate decarboxylase, required for uracil biosynthesis; S. cerevisiae URA3; yeast auxotrophic marker, counterselectable with 5-fluoroorotic acid (5-FOA)
   3740..3793    -  CDS            lacI (fragment): lac repressor; lacI; The lac repressor binds to the lac operator to inhibit transcription in E. coli. This inhibition can be relieved by adding lactose or isopropyl-β-D-thiogalactopyranoside (IPTG).
   3976..4564    -  rep_origin     ori: high-copy-number ColE1/pMB1/pBR322/pUC origin of replication
   4735..5595    -  CDS            AmpR: β-lactamase; bla; confers resistance to ampicillin, carbenicillin, and related antibiotics
   5596..5700    -  promoter       AmpR promoter: bla
   5795..5830    +  CDS            rop (fragment): Rop protein, which maintains plasmids at low copy number; rop
   5932..5981    +  misc_feature   bom (fragment): basis of mobility region from pBR322
   5982..7146    +  rep_origin     2μ ori: yeast 2μ plasmid origin of replication
   7156..297     +  promoter       ADH1 promoter (across the origin): S. cerevisiae ADH1; promoter for alcohol dehydrogenase 1
