[The description below was written by a language model from this plasmid's Addgene catalogue record and pLannotate feature annotations shown in this document.]
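Description:
pGBDU-Atg17(I325A) is a yeast two-hybrid "bait" plasmid built on the pGBDU-c1 backbone, a yeast expression shuttle vector of about 7.3 kb. It carries a high-copy ColE1/pUC-type origin and an ampicillin resistance gene (β-lactamase with its own promoter) for propagation and selection in E. coli. For yeast, it has a 2μ origin for episomal, multicopy maintenance and a URA3 marker under its native promoter. URA3 allows selection in ura3 strains on medium lacking uracil and can be counterselected with 5-fluoroorotic acid. Short fragments annotated as lacI, rop, bom and the ADH1 coding region appear to be backbone remnants rather than functional elements.

The expression cassette is driven by the S. cerevisiae ADH1 promoter, which spans the numbering origin of the circular sequence, and ends with the ADH1 terminator. It contains the GAL4 DNA-binding domain followed closely, on the same strand, by the S. cerevisiae ATG17 coding sequence, an arrangement consistent with an N-terminal GAL4 DBD fusion. Atg17 is an autophagy scaffold protein that works with Atg13, Atg29 and Atg31 to organise the pre-autophagosomal structure and to regulate Atg1 kinase activity. This version carries an isoleucine-to-alanine substitution at residue 325.

In a two-hybrid assay, the DBD–Atg17 fusion is co-expressed with a partner fused to a transcriptional activation domain, and an interaction between the two switches on GAL4-responsive reporter genes. The record lists the purpose only as yeast two-hybrid analysis and does not say which interaction the I325A mutation is meant to test. The associated publication concerns coordination of the Atg17–Atg31–Atg29 complex with Atg11 and recruitment of the Vam7 SNARE during autophagosome–vacuole fusion.
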