Addgene plasmid #122274: pGBDU-Atg17(I325A)
Purpose: For Yeast-two-hybrid analysis
Depositing lab: Daniel Klionsky. Depositing organization: University of Michigan. Publication: The Atg17-Atg31-Atg29 Complex Coordinates with Atg11 to Recruit the Vam7 SNARE and Mediate Autophagosome-Vacuole Fusion. Liu X, Mao K, Yu AYH, Omairi-Nasser A, Austin J 2nd, Glick BS, Yip CK, Klionsky DJ. Curr Biol. 2016 Jan 25;26(2):150-160. doi: 10.1016/j.cub.2015.11.054. Epub 2016 Jan 7. PubMed 26774783.
Backbone
  Vector backbone: pGBDU-c1
  Vector type: Yeast Expression
  Selectable markers: URA3
Growth in bacteria
  Bacterial resistance: Ampicillin, 100 μg/mL
  Growth temperature: 37°C
  Growth strain: DH5alpha
  Copy number: Unknown
Gene/Insert
  Gene/Insert name: ATG17
  Species: S. cerevisiae (budding yeast)
  Mutation: Isoleucine 325 to alanine
Terms and licenses: Academic/Nonprofit Terms; Industry Terms: Not Available to Industry
How to cite: pGBDU-Atg17(I325A) was a gift from Daniel Klionsky (Addgene plasmid # 122274 ; http://n2t.net/addgene:122274 ; RRID:Addgene_122274)
